>Addgene plasmid #60753 | pZS1[GalS-T] | depositor full sequence | sequence record 97735 | pZS1[GalS-T] sequence 5087 bps
CTCGAGTTACATCGCCTGATTTGTTGAGTTAGTGATCGCCGCCGCATTCTGGCGTGTTGCGACAGAATGG
CGACGCACTAACGTCGGCATAAAACAGTGGCTGGCACGAGGATCAATATTGCCTGCTGCCCCCTGCAAGG
CCAGTTCGGTGGCTAATTTCGCCATTGAAGCAATGGGATAACGCACGGTCGTTAATTGCGGGTCGGTGTA
ACGGGCGATGGGAATATCATCGAACCCGATGATTGAGAGATGTAACGGAATCGCAATGCCATTATCTTTT
AATGCTGTCAGTGCGCCAGCGGCCATATTGTCGTTATAAGCAAATACAGCGGTAAGTTGTAGATTGCGCC
CCAGCAGTTCAACCATCGCCGCCTCACCGCCCGGCATGTCCGGCGTACCAGCGCCAATCCAGCTTTCCGG
CGGAATAATATCCTGCTCTTTCAACGCACTCATCCAGCCTGCTTTACGCATGGCGTCATCTTCAATGCCG
TGGCTGGAAGAAAGATAACCAATACGTTGATGACCGTTATTCAGCAACATGCGCGTCGCCATTCGGGCAC
CGCTGAGATTATCCAGGCAAACGCAACGATGGGCGTACCCCGGCACAACGCGGTTGATTAACACCATACC
GGGAATGTTATCCATAAATTGCGCCAGTTCATCGTCACTCAATGCTTTTGAGTGAACAATCAACGCATTA
CAACGCTGGCGAATTAACACCTCAATGGCGTGACGCTCTTTTTCCGCTTCATGATAGCTATTGCCGATTA
GCACGTATTTCTGATGCTGCTGAGCGACCAGATCCACCGCTTTTACCAGCGCGCCGAAAAACGCATCAGA
AACGTCCATCACCACCACGCCAATGGTGTCGCTCTGTTTGCCCGCCAGTTGGGCTGCCACGCGGTTGGGA
ATGTAATTGAGCTCCGCCATCGCCGCTTCCACTTTTTCCCGCGTTTTCGCAGAAACGTGGCTGGCCTGGT
TCACCACGTTGGAAACGGTCGCCGTAGAGACACCGGCATACTCTGCGACATCGTATAACGTTACTGGTTT
CACATTCACCACCCTGAATTGACTCTCTTCCGGGCGCTATCATGCCATACCGCGAAAGGTTTTGCACCAT
TCGATGGTGTCCCATGGGCGCAACGCAATTAATGTAAGTTAGCGCGAATTGTCGAGGGAAATCATAAAAA
ATTTATTTGCTTTCAGGAAAATTTTTCTGTATAATAGATTCATAAATTTGAGAGAAGAGTTTAAATATGG
CTGGTTCTCGCAGAAAGAAACATATCCATGAAATCCCGCCCCGAATTCATATGTCTAGATAGCTGAGTAG
CCTAGAGTGCGCGACAGGTTTGATGACAAAAAATTAGCGCAAGAAGACAAAAATCACCTTGCGCTAATGC
TCTGTTACAGGTCACTAATACCATCTAAGTAGTTGATTCATAGTGACTGCATATGTTGTGTTTTACAGTA
TTATGTAGTCTGTTTTTTATGCAAAATCTAATTTAATATATTGATATTTATATCATTTTACGTTTCTCGT
TCAGCTTTTTTATACTAAGTTGGCATTATAAAAAAGCATTGCTTATCAATTTGTTGCAACGAACAGGTCA
CTATCAGTCAAAATAAAATCATTATTTGATTTCAATTTTGTCCCACTCCCCCTAGAGGCATCAAATAAAA
CGAAAGGCTCAGTCGAAAGACTGGGCCTTTCGTTTTATCTGTTGTTTGTCGGTGAACGCTCTCCTGAGTA
GGACAAATCCGCCGCCCTAGACCTAGGGTACGGGTTTTGCTGCCCGCAAACGGGCTGTTCTGGTGTTGCT
AGTTTGTTATCAGAATCGCAGATCCGGCTTCAGGTTTGCCGGCTGAAAGCGCTATTTCTTCCAGAATTGC
CATGATTTTTTCCCCACGGGAGGCGTCACTGGCTCCCGTGTTGTCGGCAGCTTTGATTCGATAAGCAGCA
TCGCCTGTTTCAGGCTGTCTATGTGTGACTGTTGAGCTGTAACAAGTTGTCTCAGGTGTTCAATTTCATG
TTCTAGTTGCTTTGTTTTACTGGTTTCACCTGTTCTATTAGGTGTTACATGCTGTTCATCTGTTACATTG
TCGATCTGTTCATGGTGAACAGCTTTAAATGCACCAAAAACTCGTAAAAGCTCTGATGTATCTATCTTTT
TTACACCGTTTTCATCTGTGCATATGGACAGTTTTCCCTTTGATATCTAACGGTGAACAGTTGTTCTACT
TTTGTTTGTTAGTCTTGATGCTTCACTGATAGATACAAGAGCCATAAGAACCTCAGATCCTTCCGTATTT
AGCCAGTATGTTCTCTAGTGTGGTTCGTTGTTTTTGCGTGAGCCATGAGAACGAACCATTGAGATCATGC
TTACTTTGCATGTCACTCAAAAATTTTGCCTCAAAACTGGTGAGCTGAATTTTTGCAGTTAAAGCATCGT
GTAGTGTTTTTCTTAGTCCGTTACGTAGGTAGGAATCTGATGTAATGGTTGTTGGTATTTTGTCACCATT
CATTTTTATCTGGTTGTTCTCAAGTTCGGTTACGAGATCCATTTGTCTATCTAGTTCAACTTGGAAAATC
AACGTATCAGTCGGGCGGCCTCGCTTATCAACCACCAATTTCATATTGCTGTAAGTGTTTAAATCTTTAC
TTATTGGTTTCAAAACCCATTGGTTAAGCCTTTTAAACTCATGGTAGTTATTTTCAAGCATTAACATGAA
CTTAAATTCATCAAGGCTAATCTCTATATTTGCCTTGTGAGTTTTCTTTTGTGTTAGTTCTTTTAATAAC
CACTCATAAATCCTCATAGAGTATTTGTTTTCAAAAGACTTAACATGTTCCAGATTATATTTTATGAATT
TTTTTAACTGGAAAAGATAAGGCAATATCTCTTCACTAAAAACTAATTCTAATTTTTCGCTTGAGAACTT
GGCATAGTTTGTCCACTGGAAAATCTCAAAGCCTTTAACCAAAGGATTCCTGATTTCCACAGTTCTCGTC
ATCAGCTCTCTGGTTGCTTTAGCTAATACACCATAAGCATTTTCCCTACTGATGTTCATCATCTGAGCGT
ATTGGTTATAAGTGAACGATACCGTCCGTTCTTTCCTTGTAGGGTTTTCAATCGTGGGGTTGAGTAGTGC
CACACAGCATAAAATTAGCTTGGTTTCATGCTCCGTTAAGTCATAGCGACTAATCGCTAGTTCATTTGCT
TTGAAAACAACTAATTCAGACATACATCTCAATTGGTCTAGGTGATTTTAATCACTATACCAATTGAGAT
GGGCTAGTCAATGATAATTACTAGTCCTTTTCCTTTGAGTTGTGGGTATCTGTAAATTCTGCTAGACCTT
TGCTGGAAAACTTGTAAATTCTGCTAGACCCTCTGTAAATTCCGCTAGACCTTTGTGTGTTTTTTTTGTT
TATATTCAAGTGGTTATAATTTATAGAATAAAGAAAGAATAAAAAAAGATAAAAAGAATAGATCCCAGCC
CTGTGTATAACTCACTACTTTAGTCAGTTCCGCAGTATTACAAAAGGATGTCGCAAACGCTGTTTGCTCC
TCTACAAAACAGACCTTAAAACCCTAAAGGCTTAAGTAGCACCCTCGCAAGCTCGGGCAAATCGCTGAAT
ATTCCTTTTGTCTCCGACCATCAGGCACCTGAGTCGCTGTCTTTTTCGTGACATTCAGTTCGCTGCGCTC
ACGGCTCTGGCAGTGAATGGGGGTAAATGGCACTACAGGCGCCTTTTATGGATTCATGCAAGGAAACTAC
CCATAATACAAGAAAAGCCCGTCACGGGCTTCTCAGGGCGTTTTATGGCGGGTCTGCTATGTGGTGCTAT
CTGACTTTTTGCTGTTCAGCAGTTCCTGCCCTCTGATTTTCCAGTCTGACCACTTCGGATTATCCCGTGA
CAGGTCATTCAGACTGGCTAATGCACCCAGTAAGGCAGCGGTATCATCAACAGGCTTACCCGTCTTACTG
TCCCTAGTGCTTGGATTCTCACCAATAAAAAACGCCCGGCGGCAACCGAGCGTTCTGAACAAATCCAGAT
GGAGTTCTGAGGTCATTACTGGATCTATCAACAGGAGTCCAAGCGAGCTCGTAAACTTGGTCTGACAGTT
ACCAATGCTTAATCAGTGAGGCACCTATCTCAGCGATCTGTCTATTTCGTTCATCCATAGTTGCCTGACT
CCCCGTCGTGTAGATAACTACGATACGGGAGGGCTTACCATCTGGCCCCAGTGCTGCAATGATACCGCGA
GACCCACGCTCACCGGCTCCAGATTTATCAGCAATAAACCAGCCAGCCGGAAGGGCCGAGCGCAGAAGTG
GTCCTGCAACTTTATCCGCCTCCATCCAGTCTATTAATTGTTGCCGGGAAGCTAGAGTAAGTAGTTCGCC
AGTTAATAGTTTGCGCAACGTTGTTGCCATTGCTACAGGCATCGTGGTGTCACGCTCGTCGTTTGGTATG
GCTTCATTCAGCTCCGGTTCCCAACGATCAAGGCGAGTTACATGATCCCCCATGTTGTGCAAAAAAGCGG
TTAGCTCCTTCGGTCCTCCGATCGTTGTCAGAAGTAAGTTGGCCGCAGTGTTATCACTCATGGTTATGGC
AGCACTGCATAATTCTCTTACTGTCATGCCATCCGTAAGATGCTTTTCTGTGACTGGTGAGTACTCAACC
AAGTCATTCTGAGAATAGTGTATGCGGCGACCGAGTTGCTCTTGCCCGGCGTCAATACGGGATAATACCG
CGCCACATAGCAGAACTTTAAAAGTGCTCATCATTGGAAAACGTTCTTCGGGGCGAAAACTCTCAAGGAT
CTTACCGCTGTTGAGATCCAGTTCGATGTAACCCACTCGTGCACCCAACTGATCTTCAGCATCTTTTACT
TTCACCAGCGTTTCTGGGTGAGCAAAAACAGGAAGGCAAAATGCCGCAAAAAAGGGAATAAGGGCGACAC
GGAAATGTTGAATACTCATACTCTTCCTTTTTCAATATTATTGAAGCATTTATCAGGGTTATTGTCTCAT
GAGCGGATACATATTTGAATGTATTTAGAAAAATAAACAAATAGGGG
Features (pLannotate 1.2.2; 10 found; start..end, strand, type, name):
     10..1044    -  CDS            galS: GALS_ECOLI - Experimental evidence at protein level: Swiss-Prot protein existence level 1. Repressor of the mgl operon. Binds galactose and D-fucose as inducers. GalS binds to an operator DNA sequence within its own coding sequence (corresponding to residues 15 to 20). From Escherichia coli (strain K12).
   1054..1131    -  promoter       lacIq promoter: lacI (mutant); In the lacIq allele, a single base change in the promoter boosts expression of the lacI gene about 10-fold.
   1182..1203    +  promoter       T5 promoter (fragment): bacteriophage T5 promoter for E. coli RNA polymerase, with embedded lac operator
   1406..1637    -  protein_bind   λ attP: attP; integrase from phage λ λ integrase
   1672..1758    +  terminator     rrnB T1 terminator: Escherichia coli rrnB; transcription terminator T1 from the E. coli rrnB gene
   2293..3243    -  CDS            Rep101: RepA protein needed for replication with the pSC101 origin; rep101
   3291..3513    -  rep_origin     pSC101 ori: low-copy replication origin that requires the Rep101 protein
   4005..4099    -  terminator     lambda t0 terminator: transcription terminator from phage lambda
   4129..4989    -  CDS            AmpR: β-lactamase; bla; confers resistance to ampicillin, carbenicillin, and related antibiotics
   4990..5081    -  promoter       AmpR promoter: bla
