[The description below was written by a language model from this plasmid's Addgene catalogue record and pLannotate feature annotations shown in this document.]
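Description:
pZS1[GalS-T] is a low-copy bacterial expression plasmid for synthetic biology work in E. coli, built on a pZS-series (Expressys) backbone. It replicates from the pSC101 origin, which depends on the plasmid-encoded Rep101 (RepA) protein and accounts for the low copy number. It is selected with ampicillin through a β-lactamase gene driven by its own bla promoter and followed by the lambda t0 terminator. The feature table also shows a fragment of a T5 promoter, a phage λ attP site and an rrnB T1 terminator; the record does not explain the role of the first two.

The payload is a single open reading frame of about 1 kb placed under the constitutive lacIq (PIq) promoter, a lacI promoter variant with a point mutation that raises expression roughly tenfold. It encodes GalS-T, an engineered LacI/GalR-family chimeric repressor. GalS-T combines a LacI-type DNA-binding domain carrying the "TAN" substitutions (Y17T, Q18A, R22N), which alter operator specificity, with the ligand-binding domain of E. coli GalS, a repressor that responds to galactose and D-fucose. Additional changes (Q54A, E191K) are listed. The result is a fucose-inducible repressor that recognises a variant operator.

One of the two duplicate insert entries names the ligand-binding domain as FruR. The stated purpose, the other entry and the sequence annotation (matching galS) all point to GalS, so the FruR mention looks like a catalogue error. The deposited sequence is also slightly longer than the listed total size.

According to the associated publication title, the plasmid supplies one orthogonal repressor for building modular, multi-input transcriptional logic gates.
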