Addgene plasmid #60753: pZS1[GalS-T]
Purpose: Contains PIq driving expression GalS-T, the Fucose inducible chimera with the TAN DBD.
Depositing lab: Matthew Bennett. Depositing organization: Rice University. Publication: Modular, Multi-Input Transcriptional Logic Gating with Orthogonal LacI/GalR Family Chimeras. Shis DL, Hussain F, Meinhardt S, Swint-Kruse L, Bennett MR. ACS Synth Biol. 2014 Sep 19;3(9):645-51. doi: 10.1021/sb500262f. Epub 2014 Jul 28. PubMed 25035932.
Backbone
  Vector backbone: pZS5
  Backbone manufacturer: Expressys
  Backbone size w/o insert (bp): 4040
  Total vector size (bp): 5045
  Modifications to backbone: Insertion of a PIq driven ORF.
  Vector type: Bacterial Expression, Synthetic Biology
Growth in bacteria
  Bacterial resistance: Ampicillin, 100 μg/mL
  Growth temperature: 37°C
  Growth strain: DH10B
  Copy number: Low Copy
Gene/Insert 1
  Gene/Insert name: GalS-T (alt name: LLhS_Q54A, Y17T, Q18A, R22N,)
  Species: E. Coli
  Insert size (bp): 1047
  Mutation: Chimeric LacI/GalR repressor with the TAN DBD and the FruR LBD. E191K
Gene/Insert 2
  Gene/Insert name: GalS-T (alt names: LLhS_Q54A; Y17T, Q18A, R22N)
  Species: Synthetic; E. Coli
  Insert size (bp): 1047
  Mutation: Chimeric LacI/GalR repressor with the TAN DBD and the GalS LBD. E191K
Terms and licenses: Academic/Nonprofit Terms; Industry Terms: Not Available to Industry
How to cite: pZS1[GalS-T] was a gift from Matthew Bennett (Addgene plasmid # 60753 ; http://n2t.net/addgene:60753 ; RRID:Addgene_60753)
