>Addgene plasmid #60753 | pZS1[GalS-T] | addgene partial sequence | sequence record 108248 | AmpSeq-F 5'-ctcatgagcggatacatatttgaa-3'
CATCGCCTGATTTGTTGAGTTAGTGATCGCCGCCGCATTCTGGCGTGTTGCGACAGAATGGCGACGCACT
AACGTCGGCATAAAACAGTGGCTGGCACGAGGATCAATATTGCCTGCTGCCCCCTGCAAGGCCAGTTCGG
TGGCTAATTTCGCCATTGAAGCAATGGGATAACGCACGGTCGTTAATTGCGGGTCGGTGTAACGGGCGAT
GGGAATATCATCGAACCCGATGATTGAGAGATGTAACGGAATCGCAATGCCATTATCTTTTAATGCTGTC
AGTGCGCCAGCGGCCATATTGTCGTTATAAGCAAATACAGCGGTAAGTTGTAGATTGCGCCCCAGCAGTT
TAACCATCGCCGCCTCACCGCCCGGCATGTCCGGCGTACCAGCGCCAATCCAGCTTTCCGGCGGAATAAT
ATCCTGCTCTTTCAACGCACTCATCCAGCCTGCTTTACGCATGGCGTCATCTTCAATGCCGTGGCTGGAA
GAAAGATAACCAATACGTTGATGACCGTTATTCAGCAACATGCGCGTCGCCATTCGGGCACCGCTGAGAT
TATCCAGGCAAACGCAACGATGGGCGTACCCCGGCACAACGCGGTTGATTAACACCATACCGGGAATGTT
ATCCATAAATTGCGCCAGTTCATCGTCACTCAATGCTTTTGAGTGAACAATCAACGCATTACAACGCTGG
CG
