>Addgene plasmid #60753 | pZS1[GalS-T] | addgene partial sequence | sequence record 108251 | rrnB-T1-term-Rev 5'-GAAAGGCCCAGTCTTTCGAC-3'
CAACAAATTGATAAGCAATGCTTTTTTATAATGCCAACTTAGTATAAAAAAGCTGAACGAGAAACGTAAA
ATGATATAAATATCAATATATTAAATTAGATTTTGCATAAAAAACAGACTACATAATACTGTAAAACACA
ACATATGCAGTCACTATGAATCAACTACTTAGATGGTATTAGTGACCTGTAACAGAGCATTAGCGCAAGG
TGATTTTTGTCTTCTTGCGCTAATTTTTTGTCATCAAACCTGTCGCGCACTCTAGCTCTAGGCTACTCAG
CTATCTAGACATATGAATTCGGGGCGGGATTTCATGGATATGTTTCTTTCTGCGAGAACCAGCCATATTT
AAACTCTTCTCTCAAATTTATGAATCTATTATACAGAAAAATTTTCCTGAAAGCAAATAAATTTTTTATG
ATTTCCCTCGACAATTCGCGCTAACTTACATTAATTGCGTTGCGCGCTAGCGACACCATCGAATGGTGCA
AAACCTTTCGCGGTATGGCATGATAGCGCCCGGAAGAGAGTCAATTCAGGGTGGTGAATGTGAAACCAGT
AACGTTATACGATGTCGCAGAGTATGCCGGTGTCTCTACGGCGACCG
