>Addgene plasmid #60753 | pZS1[GalS-T] | addgene partial sequence | sequence record 109714 | LacI-F2 5'-ACGATGTCGCAGAGTATGCC-3'
CGCGGGAAAAAGTGGAAGCGGCGATGGCGGAGCTCAATTACATTCCCAACCGCGTGGCAGCCCAACTGGC
GGGCAAACAGAGCGACACCATTGGCGTGGTGGTGATGGACGTTTCTGATGCGTTTTTCGGCGCGCTGGTA
AAAGCGGTGGATCTGGTCGCTCAGCAGCATCAGAAATACGTGCTAATCGGCAATAGCTATCATGAAGCGG
AAAAAGAGCGTCACGCCATTGAGGTGTTAATTCGCCAGCGTTGTAATGCGTTGATTGTTCACTCAAAAGC
ATTGAGTGACGATGAACTGGCGCAATTTATGGATAACATTCCCGGTATGGTGTTAATCAACCGCGTTGTG
CCGGGGTACGCCCATCGTTGCGTTTGCCTGGATAATCTCAGCGGTGCCCGAATGGCGACGCGCATGTTGC
TGAATAACGGTCATCAACGTATTGGTTATCTTTCTTCCAGCCACGGCATTGAAGATGACGCCATGCGTAA
AGCAGGCTGGATGAGTGCGTTGAAAGAGCAGGATATTATTCCGCCGGAAAGCTGGATTGGCGCTGGTACG
CCGGACATGCCGGGCGGTGAGGCGGCGATGGTTAAACTGCTGGGGCGCAATCTACAACTTACCGCTGTAT
TTGCTTATAACGACAATATGGCCGCTGGCGCACTGACAGCA
